>Addgene plasmid #48535 | pFUSB4_GGCT | depositor full sequence | sequence record 70235 | Full Sequence
ATGTTTTCCCAGTCACGACGTTGTAAAACGACGGCCAGTCTTAAGCGTCTCATGGCCTGACCCCGGACCA
AGTGGTGGCCTATCGCCAGCAACAATGGCGGCAAGCAAGCGCTCGAAACGGTGCAGCGGCTGTTGCCGGT
GCTGTGCCAGGACCATGGCCTGACCCCGGACCAAGTGGTGGCTATCGCCAGCAACAATGGCGGCAAGCAA
GCGCTCGAAACGGTGCAGCGGCTGTTGCCGGTGCTGTGCCAGGACCATGGCCTGACTCCGGACCAAGTGG
TGGCTATCGCCAGCCACGATGGCGGCAAGCAAGCGCTCGAAACGGTGCAGCGGCTGTTGCCGGTGCTGTG
CCAGGACCATGGCCTGACCCCGGACCAAGTGGTGGCTATCGCCAGCAACGGTGGCGGCAAGCAAGCGCTC
GAAACGGTGCAGCGGCTGTTGCCGGTGCTGTGCCAGGACCATGGCCTGACCCCGGACCAAGTGGTGGCTA
TCGAGACGTCTAGACCAGCCAGGACAGAAATGCCTCGACTTCGCTGCTACCCAAGGTTGCCGGGTGACGC
ACACCGTGGAAACGGATGAAGGCACGAACCCAGTGGACATAAGCCTGTTCGGTTCGTAAGCTGTAATGCA
AGTAGCGTATGCGCTCACGCAACTGGTCCAGAACCTTGACCGAACGCAGCGGTGGTAACGGCGCAGTGGC
GGTTTTCATGGCTTGTTATGACTGTTTTTTTGGGGTACAGTCTATGCCTCGGGCATCCAAGCAGCAAGCG
CGTTACGCCGTGGGTCGATGTTTGATGTTATGGAGCAGCAACGATGTTACGCAGCAGGGCAGTCGCCCTA
AAACAAAGTTAAACATTATGAGGGAAGCGGTGATCGCCGAAGTATCGACTCAACTATCAGAGGTAGTTGG
CGTCATCGAGCGCCATCTCGAACCGACGTTGCTGGCCGTACATTTGTACGGCTCCGCAGTGGATGGCGGC
CTGAAGCCACACAGTGATATTGATTTGCTGGTTACGGTGACCGTAAGGCTTGATGAAACAACGCGGCGAG
CTTTGATCAACGACCTTTTGGAAACTTCGGCTTCCCCTGGAGAGAGCGAGATTCTCCGCGCTGTAGAAGT
CACCATTGTTGTGCACGACGACATCATTCCGTGGCGTTATCCAGCTAAGCGCGAACTGCAATTTGGAGAA
TGGCAGCGCAATGACATTCTTGCAGGTATCTTCGAGCCAGCCACGATCGACATTGATCTGGCTATCTTGC
TGACAAAAGCAAGAGAACATAGCGTTGCCTTGGTAGGTCCAGCGGCGGAGGAACTCTTTGATCCGGTTCC
TGAACAGGATCTATTTGAGGCGCTAAATGAAACCTTAACGCTATGGAACTCGCCGCCCGACTGGGCTGGC
GATGAGCGAAATGTAGTGCTTACGTTGTCCCGCATTTGGTACAGCGCAGTAACCGGCAAAATCGCGCCGA
AGGATGTCGCTGCCGACTGGGCAATGGAGCGCCTGCCGGCCCAGTATCAGCCCGTCATACTTGAAGCTAG
ACAGGCTTATCTTGGACAAGAAGAAGATCGCTTGGCCTCGCGCGCAGATCAGTTGGAAGAATTTGTCCAC
TACGTGAAAGGCGAGATCACCAAGGTAGTCGGCAAATAACCCTCGAGCCACCCATGACCAAAATCCCTTA
ACGTGAGTTACGCGTCGTTCCACTGAGCGTCAGACCCCGTAGAAAAGATCAAAGGATCTTCTTGAGATCC
TTTTTTTCTGCGCGTAATCTGCTGCTTGCAAACAAAAAAACCACCGCTACCAGCGGTGGTTTGTTTGCCG
GATCAAGAGCTACCAACTCTTTTTCCGAAGGTAACTGGCTTCAGCAGAGCGCAGATACCAAATACTGTCC
TTCTAGTGTAGCCGTAGTTAGGCCACCACTTCAAGAACTCTGTAGCACCGCCTACATACCTCGCTCTGCT
AATCCTGTTACCAGTGGCTGCTGCCAGTGGCGATAAGTCGTGTCTTACCGGGTTGGACTCAAGACGATAG
TTACCGGATAAGGCGCAGCGGTCGGGCTGAACGGGGGGTTCGTGCACACAGCCCAGCTTGGAGCGAACGA
CCTACACCGAACTGAGATACCTACAGCGTGAGCATTGAGAAAGCGCCACGCTTCCCGAAGGGAGAAAGGC
GGACAGGTATCCGGTAAGCGGCAGGGTCGGAACAGGAGAGCGCACGAGGGAGCTTCCAGGGGGAAACGCC
TGGTATCTTTATAGTCCTGTCGGGTTTCGCCACCTCTGACTTGAGCGTCGATTTTTGTGATGCTCGTCAG
GGGGGCGGAGCCTATGGAAAAACGCCAGCAACGCGGCCTTTTTACGGTTCCTGGCCTTTTGCTGGCCTTT
TGCTCACATGTTCTTTCCTGCGTTATCCCCTGATTCTGTGGATAACCGTATTACCGCCTTTGAGTGAGCT
GATACCGCTCGCCGCAGCCGAACGACCGAGCGCAGCGAGTCAGTGAGCGAGGAAGCGGAAGAGCGCCCAA
TACGCAAACCGCCTCTCCCCGCGCGTTGGCCGATTCATTAATGCAGCTGGCACGACAGGTTTCCCGACTG
GAAAGCGGGCAGTGAGCGCAACGCAATTAATACGCGTACCGCTAGCCAGGAAGAGTTTGTAGAAACGCAA
AAAGGCCATCCGTCAGGATGGCCTTCTGCTTAGTTTGATGCCTGGCAGTTTATGGCGGGCGTCCTGCCCG
CCACCCTCCGGGCCGTTGCTTCACAACGTTCAAATCCGCTCCCGGCGGATTTGTCCTACTCAGGAGAGCG
TTCACCGACAAACAACAGATAAAACGAAAGGCCCAGTCTTCCGACTGAGCCTTTCGTTTTATTTGATGCC
TGGCAGTTCCCTACTCTCGCGTTAACGCTAGCATGG
Features (pLannotate 1.2.2; 8 found; start..end, strand, type, name):
      3..39      -  CDS            lacZα (fragment): LacZα fragment of β-galactosidase; lacZ fragment
    596..619     +  promoter       Pc promoter (fragment): intI1 (promoter lies within the coding sequence); class 1 integron promoter
    795..851     +  CDS            GmR (fragment): gentamycin acetyltransferase; aacC1; confers resistance to gentamycin
    858..1649    +  CDS            SmR: aminoglycoside adenylyltransferase (Murphy, 1985); aadA; confers resistance to spectinomycin and streptomycin
   1742..2330    +  rep_origin     ori: high-copy-number ColE1/pMB1/pBR322/pUC origin of replication
   2513..2605    +  CDS            lacI (fragment): lac repressor; lacI; The lac repressor binds to the lac operator to inhibit transcription in E. coli. This inhibition can be relieved by adding lactose or isopropyl-β-D-thiogalactopyranoside (IPTG).
   2660..2687    -  terminator     rrnB T2 terminator: transcription terminator T2 from the E. coli rrnB gene
   2819..2862    +  terminator     rrnB T1 terminator: Escherichia coli rrnB; transcription terminator T1 from the E. coli rrnB gene
