[The description below was written by a language model from this plasmid's Addgene catalogue record and pLannotate feature annotations shown in this document.]
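Description:
pFUSB4_GGCT is a small (about 2.9 kb) bacterial intermediate plasmid for modular TALEN assembly, built on the pFUS_B4 array vector of the Golden Gate TALE cloning system. It carries a preassembled synthetic array of four TALE repeats whose repeat-variable diresidues are NN, NN, HD and NG. Under the standard TALE recognition code these correspond to the bases G, G, C and T, as the plasmid name indicates. The depositor notes that it was made by Golden Gate cloning. Although the catalogue lists it under "Mammalian Expression, TALEN", the annotated features include no eukaryotic promoter, polyadenylation signal or nuclease domain, so on its own it looks like a cloning intermediate rather than an expression construct.

The plasmid replicates in E. coli from a high-copy ColE1/pUC-type origin and is selected with spectinomycin through the aadA aminoglycoside adenylyltransferase gene (SmR). A class 1 integron Pc promoter fragment and a short remnant of a gentamicin resistance gene lie upstream of aadA. Short lacZα and lacI fragments appear to be backbone remnants; the lacZα fragment may be left over from a screening cassette displaced by the repeat array, though the record does not say so. The rrnB T1 and T2 terminators are also present. The automated feature table does not annotate the TALE repeats themselves, which presumably lie in the unannotated region between the lacZα fragment and the resistance cassette.

The associated publication describes a simplified 15-RVD GoldyTALEN design for in vivo genome engineering. Premade multi-repeat plasmids such as this one presumably serve as library parts that are combined with other repeat modules in a final TALEN backbone, reducing the assembly steps needed to build a custom nuclease.
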