Addgene plasmid #48535: pFUSB4_GGCT
Depositing lab: Stephen Ekker. Depositing organization: Mayo Foundation for Medical Education and Research. Publication: High Efficiency In Vivo Genome Engineering with a Simplified 15-RVD GoldyTALEN Design. Ma AC, Lee HB, Clark KJ, Ekker SC. PLoS One. 2013 May 29;8(5):e65259. doi: 10.1371/journal.pone.0065259. Print 2013. PubMed 23734242.
Backbone
  Vector backbone: pFUS_B4
  Vector type: Mammalian Expression, TALEN
Growth in bacteria
  Bacterial resistance: Spectinomycin, 50 μg/mL
  Growth temperature: 37°C
  Growth strain: Top10
  Copy number: Unknown
Gene/Insert
  Gene/Insert name: RVD sequence: NN NN HD NG
  Species: Synthetic
  Cloning method: Unknown
  Sequencing primers: 5′ ttgatgcctggcagttccct; 3′ cgaaccgaacaggcttatgt
Terms and licenses: Academic/Nonprofit Terms; Industry Terms: Not Available to Industry
Depositor comments: Plasmid was created using Golden Gate cloning.
How to cite: pFUSB4_GGCT was a gift from Stephen Ekker (Addgene plasmid # 48535 ; http://n2t.net/addgene:48535 ; RRID:Addgene_48535)
