>Addgene plasmid #48535 | pFUSB4_GGCT | addgene partial sequence | sequence record 70972 | pCR8_F1 5'-ttgatgcctggcagttccct-3'
TTTCCCAGTCACGACGTTGTAAAACGACGGCCAGTCTTAAGCGTCTCATGGCCTGACCCCGGACCAAGTG
GTGGCTATCGCCAGCAACAATGGCGGCAAGCAAGCGCTCGAAACGGTGCAGCGGCTGTTGCCGGTGCTGT
GCCAGGACCATGGCCTGACCCCGGACCAAGTGGTGGCTATCGCCAGCAACAATGGCGGCAAGCAAGCGCT
CGAAACGGTGCAGCGGCTGTTGCCGGTGCTGTGCCAGGACCATGGCCTGACTCCGGACCAAGTGGTGGCT
ATCGCCAGCCACGATGGCGGCAAGCAAGCGCTCGAAACGGTGCAGCGGCTGTTGCCGGTGCTGTGCCAGG
ACCATGGCCTGACCCCGGACCAAGTGGTGGCTATCGCCAGCAACGGTGGCGGCAAGCAAGCGCTCGAAAC
GGTGCAGCGGCTGTTGCCGGTGCTGTGCCAGGACCATGGCCTGACCCCGGACCAAGTGGTGGCTATCGAG
ACGTCTAGACCAGCCAGGACAGAAATGCCTCGACTTCGCTGCTACCCAAGGTTGCCGGGTGACGCACACC
GTGGAAACGGATGAAGGCACGAACCCAGTGGACATAAGCCTGTTCGGTTCGTAAGCTGTAATGCAAGTAG
CGTATGCGCTCACGCAACTGGTCCAGAACCTTGACCGAACGCAGCGGTGGTAACGGCGCAGTGGCGGTTT
TCATGGCTTGTTATGACTGTTTTTTTGGGGTACAGTCTATGCCTCGGGCATCCAAGCAGCAAGCGCGTTA
CGCCGTGGGTCGATGTTTGATGTTATGGAGCAGCAACGATGTTACGCAGCAGGGCAGTCGCCCTAAAACA
AAGTTAAACATTATGAGGGAAGCGGTGATCGCCGAAGTATCGACTCAACTATCAGAGGTAGTTGGCGTCA
TCGAGCGCCATCTCGAACCGACGTTGCTGGCCGTACATTTGTA
